Addgene plasmid #106161: pCfB6631
Purpose: EasyCloneYALI system-based yeast gRNA expression vector carrying a nourseothricin-resistance marker, helps to integrate vector pCfB6684 into Yarrowia lipolytica chromosomal location IntD_1, amp resistance
Depositing lab: Irina Borodina. Depositing organization: Danmarks Tekniske Universitet. Publication: EasyCloneYALI: CRISPR/Cas9-Based Synthetic Toolbox for Engineering of the Yeast Yarrowia lipolytica. Holkenbrink C, Dam MI, Kildegaard KR, Beder J, Dahlin J, Domenech Belda D, Borodina I. Biotechnol J. 2018 Jan 29. doi: 10.1002/biot.201700543. PubMed 29377615.
Backbone
  Vector backbone: Unknown
  Vector type: Yeast Expression
  Selectable markers: nourseothricin
Growth in bacteria
  Bacterial resistance: Ampicillin, 100 μg/mL
  Growth temperature: 37°C
  Growth strain: DH5alpha
  Copy number: High Copy
Gene/Insert
  Gene/Insert name: unknown
  gRNA/shRNA sequence: unknown
  Cloning method: Unknown
Terms and licenses: Academic/Nonprofit Terms; Industry Terms: Not Available to Industry
Depositor comments: Selectable marker: nourseothricin
How to cite: pCfB6631 was a gift from Irina Borodina (Addgene plasmid # 106161 ; http://n2t.net/addgene:106161 ; RRID:Addgene_106161)
