[The description below was written by a language model from this plasmid's Addgene catalogue record, the feature table of its GenBank file and pLannotate feature annotations shown in this document.]
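Description:
pCfB6631 (also labelled pNat-YLgRNA2_IntD_1) is a guide RNA expression plasmid of about 6.3 kb from the EasyCloneYALI CRISPR/Cas9 toolbox for engineering the yeast Yarrowia lipolytica. It is a shuttle vector. In E. coli it is maintained at high copy through a pUC-type origin and selected with ampicillin via the β-lactamase gene. In Yarrowia it is selected with nourseothricin, using a streptothricin acetyltransferase (Nat) coding sequence driven by the annotated Exp1 promoter and ended by a CYC1 terminator. A feature labelled Cen1 lies next to a segment annotated "Pot1 promoter + 50bp". A centromeric element of this kind would suggest episomal maintenance in yeast, although the record does not spell this out. The catalogue lists the backbone as unknown.

The payload is a single gRNA cassette. A tRNA-Gly promoter element, containing a recognisable tRNA, drives a 20-nt target-specific spacer fused to the Streptococcus pyogenes Cas9 guide scaffold, followed by a short element labelled TerRPR1 that serves as terminator. The tRNA provides RNA polymerase III transcription and is typically cleaved off to release the mature guide. The catalogue fields give the insert and guide sequence as unknown, but the stated purpose indicates that the spacer targets the chromosomal site IntD_1. There, Cas9 cleavage helps the companion integration vector pCfB6684 to integrate. No Cas9 gene is annotated on this plasmid, so the nuclease must be supplied separately. Automated annotation also detects two minimal FRT sites and small fragments of rrnB terminators, lacZα and KanR in the bacterial portion. These appear to be backbone remnants, and the record gives them no function.
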