LOCUS       Exported 6329 bp ds-DNA linear SYN 20-DEC-2017
DEFINITION  synthetic linear DNA
ACCESSION   .
VERSION     .
KEYWORDS    pCfB6631 (pNat-YLgRNA2_IntD_1)
SOURCE      synthetic DNA construct
  ORGANISM  synthetic DNA construct
REFERENCE   1 (bases 1 to 6329)
  AUTHORS   .
  TITLE     Direct Submission
  JOURNAL   Exported Dec 20, 2017 from SnapGene 4.1.2 http://www.snapgene.com
FEATURES             Location/Qualifiers
     source          1..6329
                     /organism="synthetic DNA construct"
                     /mol_type="other DNA"
     promoter        122..1123
                     /label=Pr-Exp1YL
                     /note="Oriinal location: 122..1123"
                     /note="Unknown feature type:eukaryotic"
     gene            1124..1696
                     /label=Nat
                     /note="Oriinal location: 1124..1696"
     terminator      1697..1929
                     /label=Tcyc
                     /note="Oriinal location: 1697..1929"
     promoter        1939..2924
                     /label=Pot1 promoter + 50bp
                     /note="Oriinal location: 1939..2924"
                     /note="Unknown feature type:eukaryotic"
     misc_feature    2925..3143
                     /label=Cen1
                     /note="Oriinal location: 2925..3143"
     promoter        3162..3371
                     /label=Pr-tRNA-Gly
                     /note="Oriinal location: 3162..3371"
                     /note="Unknown feature type:eukaryotic"
     misc_feature    3372..3391
                     /label=specific gRNA
     misc_feature    3392..3470
                     /label=tracrRNA
     misc_feature    3471..3490
                     /label=TerRPR1
     misc_feature    4289..4932
                     /label=pUC ORI
     misc_feature    complement(5033..5893)
                     /label=AmpR
ORIGIN
        1 gcggccgcta tgtctgataa aaggatgtaa cataggcaag ctgctcgtga gtgttgagta
       61 cgaaccttag atccaaatca cccgcaccca cggatatact tgcttgaata tacagtagta
      121 taaggagttt ggcgcccgtt ttttcgagcc ccacacgttt cggtgagtat gagcggcggc
      181 agattcgagc gtttccggtt tccgcggctg gacgagagcc catgatgggg gctcccacca
      241 ccagcaatca gggccctgat tacacaccca cctgtaatgt catgctgttc atcgtggtta
      301 atgctgctgt gtgctgtgtg tgtgtgttgt ttggcgctca ttgttgcgtt atgcagcgta
      361 caccacaata ttggaagctt attagccttt ctattttttc gtttgcaagg cttaacaaca
      421 ttgctgtgga gagggatggg gatatggagg ccgctggagg gagtcggaga ggcgttttgg
      481 agcggcttgg cctggcgccc agctcgcgaa acgcacctag gaccctttgg cacgccgaaa
      541 tgtgccactt ttcagtctag taacgcctta cctacgtcat tccatgcatg catgtttgcg
      601 ccttttttcc cttgcccttg atcgccacac agtacagtgc actgtacagt ggaggttttg
      661 ggggggtctt agatgggagc taaaagcggc ctagcggtac actagtggga ttgtatggag
      721 tggcatggag cctaggtgga gcctgacagg acgcacgacc ggctagcccg tgacagacga
      781 tgggtggctc ctgttgtcca ccgcgtacaa atgtttgggc caaagtcttg tcagccttgc
      841 ttgcgaacct aattcccaat tttgtcactt cgcaccccca ttgatcgagc cctaacccct
      901 gcccatcagg caatccaatt aagctcgcat tgtctgcctt gtttagtttg gctcctgccc
      961 gtttcggcgt ccacttgcac aaacacaaac aagcattata tataaggctc gtctctccct
     1021 cccaaccaca ctcacttttt tgcccgtctt cccttgctaa cacaaaagtc aagaacacaa
     1081 acaaccaccc caaccccctt acacacaaga catatctaca gcaatgggta ctactttgga
     1141 tgatactgct tacagataca gaacttctgt tccaggtgat gctgaagcta ttgaagcttt
     1201 ggatggttct ttcactactg acactgtttt cagagttact gctactggtg atggtttcac
     1261 tttgagagaa gttccagttg atccaccatt gactaaggtt tttccagatg atgaatccga
     1321 tgacgaatct gatgatggtg aagatggtga tccagattct agaacttttg ttgcttatgg
     1381 tgatgacggt gacttggctg gttttgttgt tgtttcttat tctggttgga atagaagatt
     1441 gaccgtcgaa gatattgaag ttgctccaga acatagaggt catggtgttg gtagagcttt
     1501 gatgggtttg gctactgaat ttgctagaga aagaggtgct ggtcatttgt ggttggaagt
     1561 tactaatgtt aacgctccag ctattcatgc ctatagaaga atgggtttta ccttgtgtgg
     1621 tttggatact gcattatacg atggtactgc atcagatggt gaacaagcct tgtatatgtc
     1681 tatgccatgt ccatgatcat gtaattagtt atgtcacgct tacattcacg ccctcccccc
     1741 acatccgctc taaccgaaaa ggaaggagtt agacaacctg aagtctaggt ccctatttat
     1801 ttttttatag ttatgttagt attaagaacg ttatttatat ttcaaatttt tctttttttt
     1861 ctgtacagac gcgtgtacgc atgtaacatt atactgaaaa ccttgcttga gaaggttttg
     1921 ggacgctcga gcaggcttgg aggcgacgtg gcagtggctc gcgggaggat cggcgggaaa
     1981 ctccgggata tccgtcgaga gtttacacgt gaatgggcag cgcaatccgt tgacgacgat
     2041 acgactggca aagtagcgac gatacctgcc agacaggtga catgtgcagg ccgcactaac
     2101 aaggaaacgg gcgctggggg gggcgggctt ctagactttg cccttgaaca ggaatctagt
     2161 gggggcttgt ctttccgcca atgggggagc gcctgttgag cgaccgtgca tgctggaacg
     2221 ccaagtgtat gtacagctgg tggtctcgca gcggtatgtg acgggactta catctctcgt
     2281 tttttcatga ccacgttttc acaggctcgg aggtacgtta aagttttgaa ggctgcatct
     2341 gaaccgaggt atgggggagt ttgaagagca acagtgttgg ggctgagggg gccaagatcg
     2401 gggcaagcag aggtcttaga tcaattgtgg ggatcccaaa gggctcgtta tcaccttttt
     2461 ccacccaatt cgggtcccaa ttgatccact actggcttgc ccaagttacc ccagaaatgc
     2521 cgccccggat ttctccaaaa acctaataag cttcatggaa cttggtggaa gtgactttct
     2581 acagagtgga gagaaccgtg gacacgtggc aatggcgctg accgtgtccc cgagccgaat
     2641 cgacgtgagg ggagaacgga gtatctgcgg tcatgtgacc ttccagagcg gcgtcgccag
     2701 tgtgcacgcg gtgaccccca gtttgggtct ctgtcacacg catactacct cggctctcca
     2761 catgctgaac tttatctttc gtggggatca taccgaaagt tgcaactacc aggtgtatat
     2821 aaagcctggt agactccccc cactttggac ctcatccaac caagacacac aaaaatggac
     2881 cgacttaaca acctcgccac ccagctcgag cagaaccccg ccaattcgta gataatggaa
     2941 tacaaatgga tatccagagt atacacatgg atagtataca ctgacacgac aattctgtat
     3001 ctctttatgt taactactgt gaggcattaa atagagcttg atatataaaa tgttacattt
     3061 cacagtctga acttttgcag attacctaat ttggtaagat attaattatg aactgaaagt
     3121 tgatggcatc cctaaatttg atgcaacgga atgcgtgcga tagtgaatca ttgctaacag
     3181 atcaagtaat cgtatcaatc gttccacgtc ttatccagac tcgatttccg ccctaaccta
     3241 aggaaactgc tgagtaattt cgaggttggt tcctaacaaa agccaagaaa cgcgccgatg
     3301 gtttagtggt aaaatccatc gttgccatcg atgggccccc ggttcgattc cgggtcggcg
     3361 caggttggtt agcagacgca gacggagact ggttttagag ctagaaatag caagttaaaa
     3421 taaggctagt ccgttatcaa cttgaaaaag tggcaccgag tcggtggtgc tttttttgtg
     3481 tgggtacggt atcgcgtgca ttcgcggccg caaatttaaa taaaatgaag tgaagttcct
     3541 atactttcta gagaatagga acttctatag tgagtcgaat aagggcgaca caaaatttat
     3601 tctaaatgca taataaatac tgataacatc ttatagtttg tattatattt tgtattatcg
     3661 ttgacatgta taattttgat atcaaaaact gattttccct ttattatttt cgagatttat
     3721 tttcttaatt ctctttaaca aactagaaat attgtatata caaaaaatca taaataatag
     3781 atgaatagtt taattatagg tgttcatcaa tcgaaaaagc aacgtatctt atttaaagtg
     3841 cgttgctttt ttctcattta taaggttaaa taattctcat atatcaagca aagtgacagg
     3901 cgcccttaaa tattctgaca aatgctcttt ccctaaactc cccccataaa aaaacccgcc
     3961 gaagcgggtt tttacgttat ttgcggatta acgattactc gttatcagaa ccgcccaggg
     4021 ggcccgagct taagactggc cgtcgtttta caacacagaa agagtttgta gaaacgcaaa
     4081 aaggccatcc gtcaggggcc ttctgcttag tttgatgcct ggcagttccc tactctcgcc
     4141 ttccgcttcc tcgctcactg actcgctgcg ctcggtcgtt cggctgcggc gagcggtatc
     4201 agctcactca aaggcggtaa tacggttatc cacagaatca ggggataacg caggaaagaa
     4261 catgtgagca aaaggccagc aaaaggccag gaaccgtaaa aaggccgcgt tgctggcgtt
     4321 tttccatagg ctccgccccc ctgacgagca tcacaaaaat cgacgctcaa gtcagaggtg
     4381 gcgaaacccg acaggactat aaagatacca ggcgtttccc cctggaagct ccctcgtgcg
     4441 ctctcctgtt ccgaccctgc cgcttaccgg atacctgtcc gcctttctcc cttcgggaag
     4501 cgtggcgctt tctcatagct cacgctgtag gtatctcagt tcggtgtagg tcgttcgctc
     4561 caagctgggc tgtgtgcacg aaccccccgt tcagcccgac cgctgcgcct tatccggtaa
     4621 ctatcgtctt gagtccaacc cggtaagaca cgacttatcg ccactggcag cagccactgg
     4681 taacaggatt agcagagcga ggtatgtagg cggtgctaca gagttcttga agtggtgggc
     4741 taactacggc tacactagaa gaacagtatt tggtatctgc gctctgctga agccagttac
     4801 cttcggaaaa agagttggta gctcttgatc cggcaaacaa accaccgctg gtagcggtgg
     4861 tttttttgtt tgcaagcagc agattacgcg cagaaaaaaa ggatctcaag aagatccttt
     4921 gatcttttct acggggtctg acgctcagtg gaacgacgcg cgcgtaactc acgttaaggg
     4981 attttggtca tgagcttgcg ccgtcccgtc aagtcagcgt aatgctctgc ttttaccaat
     5041 gcttaatcag tgaggcacct atctcagcga tctgtctatt tcgttcatcc atagttgcct
     5101 gactccccgt cgtgtagata actacgatac gggagggctt accatctggc cccagcgctg
     5161 cgatgatacc gcgagaacca cgctcaccgg ctccggattt atcagcaata aaccagccag
     5221 ccggaagggc cgagcgcaga agtggtcctg caactttatc cgcctccatc cagtctatta
     5281 attgttgccg ggaagctaga gtaagtagtt cgccagttaa tagtttgcgc aacgttgttg
     5341 ccatcgctac aggcatcgtg gtgtcacgct cgtcgtttgg tatggcttca ttcagctccg
     5401 gttcccaacg atcaaggcga gttacatgat cccccatgtt gtgcaaaaaa gcggttagct
     5461 ccttcggtcc tccgatcgtt gtcagaagta agttggccgc agtgttatca ctcatggtta
     5521 tggcagcact gcataattct cttactgtca tgccatccgt aagatgcttt tctgtgactg
     5581 gtgagtactc aaccaagtca ttctgagaat agtgtatgcg gcgaccgagt tgctcttgcc
     5641 cggcgtcaat acgggataat accgcgccac atagcagaac tttaaaagtg ctcatcattg
     5701 gaaaacgttc ttcggggcga aaactctcaa ggatcttacc gctgttgaga tccagttcga
     5761 tgtaacccac tcgtgcaccc aactgatctt cagcatcttt tactttcacc agcgtttctg
     5821 ggtgagcaaa aacaggaagg caaaatgccg caaaaaaggg aataagggcg acacggaaat
     5881 gttgaatact catattcttc ctttttcaat attattgaag catttatcag ggttattgtc
     5941 tcatgagcgg atacatattt gaatgtattt agaaaaataa acaaataggg gtcagtgtta
     6001 caaccaatta accaattctg aacattatcg cgagcccatt tatacctgaa tatggctcat
     6061 aacacccctt gtttgcctgg cggcagtagc gcggtggtcc cacctgaccc catgccgaac
     6121 tcagaagtga aacgccgtag cgccgatggt agtgtgggga ctccccatgc gagagtaggg
     6181 aactgccagg catcaaataa aacgaaaggc tcagtcgaaa gactgggcct ttcgcccggg
     6241 ctaattatgg ggtgtcgccc ttattcgact ctatagtgaa gttcctattc tctagaaagt
     6301 ataggaactt ctgaagtggg gatttaaat
//
