Features (pLannotate 1.2.2; 14 found; start..end, strand, type, name):
   1130..1693    +  CDS            sta: STA_STRLA - Experimental evidence at protein level: Swiss-Prot protein existence level 1. Involved in resistance to streptothricin, a broad-spectrum antibiotic produced by streptomycetes. Detoxifies streptothricin via acetylation of the beta amino group of the first beta-lysyl moiety of streptothricin. From Streptomyces lavendulae.
   1697..1930    +  terminator     CYC1 terminator (fragment): S. cerevisiae CYC1; transcription terminator for CYC1
   3291..3361    +  ncRNA          tRNA: Accession: RF00005 - tRNA
   3392..3466    +  misc_RNA       gRNA scaffold: guide RNA scaffold for the Streptococcus pyogenes CRISPR/Cas9 system
   3530..3563    -  protein_bind   FRT (minimal): supports FLP-mediated excision but not integration (Turan and Bode, 2011) FLP recombinase from the Saccharomyces cerevisiae 2μ plasmid
   4033..4052    +  CDS            lacZα (fragment): LacZα fragment of β-galactosidase; lacZ fragment
   4077..4094    -  terminator     rrnB T2 terminator (fragment): transcription terminator T2 from the E. coli rrnB gene
   4319..4907    -  rep_origin     ori: high-copy-number ColE1/pMB1/pBR322/pUC origin of replication
   5029..5889    -  CDS            AmpR: β-lactamase; bla; confers resistance to ampicillin, carbenicillin, and related antibiotics
   5892..5988    -  promoter       AmpR promoter (fragment): bla
   6018..6042    -  CDS            KanR (fragment): aminoglycoside phosphotransferase; aph(3')-Ia; confers resistance to kanamycin
   6071..6186    +  ncRNA          5S rRNA: Accession: RF00001 - 5S ribosomal RNA
   6190..6230    +  terminator     rrnB T1 terminator (fragment): transcription terminator T1 from the E. coli rrnB gene
   6274..6307    +  protein_bind   FRT (minimal): supports FLP-mediated excision but not integration (Turan and Bode, 2011) FLP recombinase from the Saccharomyces cerevisiae 2μ plasmid
>Addgene plasmid #106161 | pCfB6631 | addgene full sequence | sequence record 206246 | Addgene NGS Result
GCGGCCGCTATGTCTGATAAAAGGATGTAACATAGGCAAGCTGCTCGTGAGTGTTGAGTACGAACCTTAG
ATCCAAATCACCCGCACCCACGGATATACTTGCTTGAATATACAGTAGTATAAGGAGTTTGGCGCCCGTT
TTTTCGAGCCCCACACGTTTCGGTGAGTATGAGCGGCGGCAGATTCGAGCGTTTCCGGTTTCCGCGGCTG
GACGAGAGCCCATGATGGGGGCTCCCACCACCAGCAATCAGGGCCCTGATTACACACCCACCTGTAATGT
CATGCTGTTCATCGTGGTTAATGCTGCTGTGTGCTGTGTGTGTGTGTTGTTTGGCGCTCATTGTTGCGTT
ATGCAGCGTACACCACAATATTGGAAGCTTATTAGCCTTTCTATTTTTTCGTTTGCAAGGCTTAACAACA
TTGCTGTGGAGAGGGATGGGGATATGGAGGCCGCTGGAGGGAGTCGGAGAGGCGTTTTGGAGCGGCTTGG
CCTGGCGCCCAGCTCGCGAAACGCACCTAGGACCCTTTGGCACGCCGAAATGTGCCACTTTTCAGTCTAG
TAACGCCTTACCTACGTCATTCCATGCATGCATGTTTGCGCCTTTTTTCCCTTGCCCTTGATCGCCACAC
AGTACAGTGCACTGTACAGTGGAGGTTTTGGGGGGGTCTTAGATGGGAGCTAAAAGCGGCCTAGCGGTAC
ACTAGTGGGATTGTATGGAGTGGCATGGAGCCTAGGTGGAGCCTGACAGGACGCACGACCGGCTAGCCCG
TGACAGACGATGGGTGGCTCCTGTTGTCCACCGCGTACAAATGTTTGGGCCAAAGTCTTGTCAGCCTTGC
TTGCGAACCTAATTCCCAATTTTGTCACTTCGCACCCCCATTGATCGAGCCCTAACCCCTGCCCATCAGG
CAATCCAATTAAGCTCGCATTGTCTGCCTTGTTTAGTTTGGCTCCTGCCCGTTTCGGCGTCCACTTGCAC
AAACACAAACAAGCATTATATATAAGGCTCGTCTCTCCCTCCCAACCACACTCACTTTTTTGCCCGTCTT
CCCTTGCTAACACAAAAGTCAAGAACACAAACAACCACCCCAACCCCCTTACACACAAGACATATCTACA
GCAATGGGTACTACTTTGGATGATACTGCTTACAGATACAGAACTTCTGTTCCAGGTGATGCTGAAGCTA
TTGAAGCTTTGGATGGTTCTTTCACTACTGACACTGTTTTCAGAGTTACTGCTACTGGTGATGGTTTCAC
TTTGAGAGAAGTTCCAGTTGATCCACCATTGACTAAGGTTTTTCCAGATGATGAATCCGATGACGAATCT
GATGATGGTGAAGATGGTGATCCAGATTCTAGAACTTTTGTTGCTTATGGTGATGACGGTGACTTGGCTG
GTTTTGTTGTTGTTTCTTATTCTGGTTGGAATAGAAGATTGACCGTCGAAGATATTGAAGTTGCTCCAGA
ACATAGAGGTCATGGTGTTGGTAGAGCTTTGATGGGTTTGGCTACTGAATTTGCTAGAGAAAGAGGTGCT
GGTCATTTGTGGTTGGAAGTTACTAATGTTAACGCTCCAGCTATTCATGCCTATAGAAGAATGGGTTTTA
CCTTGTGTGGTTTGGATACTGCATTATACGATGGTACTGCATCAGATGGTGAACAAGCCTTGTATATGTC
TATGCCATGTCCATGATCATGTAATTAGTTATGTCACGCTTACATTCACGCCCTCCCCCCACATCCGCTC
TAACCGAAAAGGAAGGAGTTAGACAACCTGAAGTCTAGGTCCCTATTTATTTTTTTATAGTTATGTTAGT
ATTAAGAACGTTATTTATATTTCAAATTTTTCTTTTTTTTCTGTACAGACGCGTGTACGCATGTAACATT
ATACTGAAAACCTTGCTTGAGAAGGTTTTGGGACGCTCGAGCAGGCTTGGAGGCGACGTGGCAGTGGCTC
GCGGGAGGATCGGCGGGAAACTCCGGGATATCCGTCGAGAGTTTACACGTGAATGGGCAGCGCAATCCGT
TGACGACGATACGACTGGCAAAGTAGCGACGATACCTGCCAGACAGGTGACATGTGCAGGCCGCACTAAC
AAGGAAACGGGCGCTGGGGGGGGCGGGCTTCTAGACTTTGCCCTTGAACAGGAATCTAGTGGGGGCTTGT
CTTTCCGCCAATGGGGGAGCGCCTGTTGAGCGACCGTGCATGCTGGAACGCCAAGTGTATGTACAGCTGG
TGGTCTCGCAGCGGTATGTGACGGGACTTACATCTCTCGTTTTTTCATGACCACGTTTTCACAGGCTCGG
AGGTACGTTAAAGTTTTGAAGGCTGCATCTGAACCGAGGTATGGGGGAGTTTGAAGAGCAACAGTGTTGG
GGCTGAGGGGGCCAAGATCGGGGCAAGCAGAGGTCTTAGATCAATTGTGGGGATCCCAAAGGGCTCGTTA
TCACCTTTTTCCACCCAATTCGGGTCCCAATTGATCCACTACTGGCTTGCCCAAGTTACCCCAGAAATGC
CGCCCCGGATTTCTCCAAAAACCTAATAAGCTTCATGGAACTTGGTGGAAGTGACTTTCTACAGAGTGGA
GAGAACCGTGGACACGTGGCAATGGCGCTGACCGTGTCCCCGAGCCGAATCGACGTGAGGGGAGAACGGA
GTATCTGCGGTCATGTGACCTTCCAGAGCGGCGTCGCCAGTGTGCACGCGGTGACCCCCAGTTTGGGTCT
CTGTCACACGCATACTACCTCGGCTCTCCACATGCTGAACTTTATCTTTCGTGGGGATCATACCGAAAGT
TGCAACTACCAGGTGTATATAAAGCCTGGTAGACTCCCCCCACTTTGGACCTCATCCAACCAAGACACAC
AAAAATGGACCGACTTAACAACCTCGCCACCCAGCTCGAGCAGAACCCCGCCAATTCGTAGATAATGGAA
TACAAATGGATATCCAGAGTATACACATGGATAGTATACACTGACACGACAATTCTGTATCTCTTTATGT
TAACTACTGTGAGGCATTAAATAGAGCTTGATATATAAAATGTTACATTTCACAGTCTGAACTTTTGCAG
ATTACCTAATTTGGTAAGATATTAATTATGAACTGAAAGTTGATGGCATCCCTAAATTTGATGCAACGGA
ATGCGTGCGATAGTGAATCATTGCTAACAGATCAAGTAATCGTATCAATCGTTCCACGTCTTATCCAGAC
TCGATTTCCGCCCTAACCTAAGGAAACTGCTGAGTAATTTCGAGGTTGGTTCCTAACAAAAGCCAAGAAA
CGCGCCGATGGTTTAGTGGTAAAATCCATCGTTGCCATCGATGGGCCCCCGGTTCGATTCCGGGTCGGCG
CAGGTTGGTTAGCAGACGCAGACGGAGACTGGTTTTAGAGCTAGAAATAGCAAGTTAAAATAAGGCTAGT
CCGTTATCAACTTGAAAAAGTGGCACCGAGTCGGTGGTGCTTTTTTTGTGTGGGTACGGTATCGCGTGCA
TTCGCGGCCGCATTTAAATCCCCACTTCAGAAGTTCCTATACTTTCTAGAGAATAGGAACTTCTATAGTG
AGTCGAATAAGGGCGACACAAAATTTATTCTAAATGCATAATAAATACTGATAACATCTTATAGTTTGTA
TTATATTTTGTATTATCGTTGACATGTATAATTTTGATATCAAAAACTGATTTTCCCTTTATTATTTTCG
AGATTTATTTTCTTAATTCTCTTTAACAAACTAGAAATATTGTATATACAAAAAATCATAAATAATAGAT
GAATAGTTTAATTATAGGTGTTCATCAATCGAAAAAGCAACGTATCTTATTTAAAGTGCGTTGCTTTTTT
CTCATTTATAAGGTTAAATAATTCTCATATATCAAGCAAAGTGACAGGCGCCCTTAAATATTCTGACAAA
TGCTCTTTCCCTAAACTCCCCCCATAAAAAAACCCGCCGAAGCGGGTTTTTACGTTATTTGCGGATTAAC
GATTACTCGTTATCAGAACCGCCCAGGGGGCCCGAGCTTAAGACTGGCCGTCGTTTTACAACACAGAAAG
AGTTTGTAGAAACGCAAAAAGGCCATCCGTCAGGGGCCTTCTGCTTAGTTTGATGCCTGGCAGTTCCCTA
CTCTCGCCTTCCGCTTCCTCGCTCACTGACTCGCTGCGCTCGGTCGTTCGGCTGCGGCGAGCGGTATCAG
CTCACTCAAAGGCGGTAATACGGTTATCCACAGAATCAGGGGATAACGCAGGAAAGAACATGTGAGCAAA
AGGCCAGCAAAAGGCCAGGAACCGTAAAAAGGCCGCGTTGCTGGCGTTTTTCCATAGGCTCCGCCCCCCT
GACGAGCATCACAAAAATCGACGCTCAAGTCAGAGGTGGCGAAACCCGACAGGACTATAAAGATACCAGG
CGTTTCCCCCTGGAAGCTCCCTCGTGCGCTCTCCTGTTCCGACCCTGCCGCTTACCGGATACCTGTCCGC
CTTTCTCCCTTCGGGAAGCGTGGCGCTTTCTCATAGCTCACGCTGTAGGTATCTCAGTTCGGTGTAGGTC
GTTCGCTCCAAGCTGGGCTGTGTGCACGAACCCCCCGTTCAGCCCGACCGCTGCGCCTTATCCGGTAACT
ATCGTCTTGAGTCCAACCCGGTAAGACACGACTTATCGCCACTGGCAGCAGCCACTGGTAACAGGATTAG
CAGAGCGAGGTATGTAGGCGGTGCTACAGAGTTCTTGAAGTGGTGGGCTAACTACGGCTACACTAGAAGA
ACAGTATTTGGTATCTGCGCTCTGCTGAAGCCAGTTACCTTCGGAAAAAGAGTTGGTAGCTCTTGATCCG
GCAAACAAACCACCGCTGGTAGCGGTGGTTTTTTTGTTTGCAAGCAGCAGATTACGCGCAGAAAAAAAGG
ATCTCAAGAAGATCCTTTGATCTTTTCTACGGGGTCTGACGCTCAGTGGAACGACGCGCGCGTAACTCAC
GTTAAGGGATTTTGGTCATGAGCTTGCGCCGTCCCGTCAAGTCAGCGTAATGCTCTGCTTACCAATGCTT
AATCAGTGAGGCACCTATCTCAGCGATCTGTCTATTTCGTTCATCCATAGTTGCCTGACTCCCCGTCGTG
TAGATAACTACGATACGGGAGGGCTTACCATCTGGCCCCAGCGCTGCGATGATACCGCGAGAACCACGCT
CACCGGCTCCGGATTTATCAGCAATAAACCAGCCAGCCGGAAGGGCCGAGCGCAGAAGTGGTCCTGCAAC
TTTATCCGCCTCCATCCAGTCTATTAATTGTTGCCGGGAAGCTAGAGTAAGTAGTTCGCCAGTTAATAGT
TTGCGCAACGTTGTTGCCATCGCTACAGGCATCGTGGTGTCACGCTCGTCGTTTGGTATGGCTTCATTCA
GCTCCGGTTCCCAACGATCAAGGCGAGTTACATGATCCCCCATGTTGTGCAAAAAAGCGGTTAGCTCCTT
CGGTCCTCCGATCGTTGTCAGAAGTAAGTTGGCCGCAGTGTTATCACTCATGGTTATGGCAGCACTGCAT
AATTCTCTTACTGTCATGCCATCCGTAAGATGCTTTTCTGTGACTGGTGAGTACTCAACCAAGTCATTCT
GAGAATAGTGTATGCGGCGACCGAGTTGCTCTTGCCCGGCGTCAATACGGGATAATACCGCGCCACATAG
CAGAACTTTAAAAGTGCTCATCATTGGAAAACGTTCTTCGGGGCGAAAACTCTCAAGGATCTTACCGCTG
TTGAGATCCAGTTCGATGTAACCCACTCGTGCACCCAACTGATCTTCAGCATCTTTTACTTTCACCAGCG
TTTCTGGGTGAGCAAAAACAGGAAGGCAAAATGCCGCAAAAAAGGGAATAAGGGCGACACGGAAATGTTG
AATACTCATATTCTTCCTTTTTCAATATTATTGAAGCATTTATCAGGGTTATTGTCTCATGAGCGGATAC
ATATTTGAATGTATTTAGAAAAATAAACAAATAGGGGTCAGTGTTACAACCAATTAACCAATTCTGAACA
TTATCGCGAGCCCATTTATACCTGAATATGGCTCATAACACCCCTTGTTTGCCTGGCGGCAGTAGCGCGG
TGGTCCCACCTGACCCCATGCCGAACTCAGAAGTGAAACGCCGTAGCGCCGATGGTAGTGTGGGGACTCC
CCATGCGAGAGTAGGGAACTGCCAGGCATCAAATAAAACGAAAGGCTCAGTCGAAAGACTGGGCCTTTCG
CCCGGGCTAATTATGGGGTGTCGCCCTTATTCGACTCTATAGTGAAGTTCCTATTCTCTAGAAAGTATAG
GAACTTCTGAAGTGGGGATTTAAAT
